>Addgene plasmid #77561 | KIT gRNA (BRDN0001146014) | addgene full sequence | sequence record 188000 | Addgene Assembled Sequence
CCCGGGTGCAAAGATGGATAAAGTTTTAAACAGAGAGGAATCTTTGCAGCTAATGGACCTTCTAGGTCTT
GAAAGGAGTGGGAATTGGCTCCGGTGCCCGTCAGTGGGCAGAGCGCACATCGCCCACAGTCCCCGAGAAG
TTGGGGGGAGGGGTCGGCAATTGATCCGGTGCCTAGAGAAGGTGGCGCGGGGTAAACTGGGAAAGTGATG
TCGTGTACTGGCTCCGCCTTTTTCCCGAGGGTGGGGGAGAACCGTATATAAGTGCAGTAGTCGCCGTGAA
CGTTCTTTTTCGCAACGGGTTTGCCGCCAGAACACAGGTAAGTGCCGTGTGTGGTTCCCGCGGGCCTGGC
CTCTTTACGGGTTATGGCCCTTGCGTGCCTTGAATTACTTCCACCTGGCTGCAGTACGTGATTCTTGATC
CCGAGCTTCGGGTTGGAAGTGGGTGGGAGAGTTCGAGGCCTTGCGCTTAAGGAGCCCCTTCGCCTCGTGC
TTGAGTTGAGGCCTGGCCTGGGCGCTGGGGCCGCCGCGTGCGAATCTGGTGGCACCTTCGCGCCTGTCTC
GCTGCTTTCGATAAGTCTCTAGCCATTTAAAATTTTTGATGACCTGCTGCGACGCTTTTTTTCTGGCAAG
ATAGTCTTGTAAATGCGGGCCAAGATCTGCACACTGGTATTTCGGTTTTTGGGGCCGCGGGCGGCGACGG
GGCCCGTGCGTCCCAGCGCACATGTTCGGCGAGGCGGGGCCTGCGAGCGCGGCCACCGAGAATCGGACGG
GGGTAGTCTCAAGCTGGCCGGCCTGCTCTGGTGCCTGGCCTCGCGCCGCCGTGTATCGCCCCGCCCTGGG
CGGCAAGGCTGGCCCGGTCGGCACCAGTTGCGTGAGCGGAAAGATGGCCGCTTCCCGGCCCTGCTGCAGG
GAGCTCAAAATGGAGGACGCGGCGCTCGGGAGAGCGGGCGGGTGAGTCACCCACACAAAGGAAAAGGGCC
TTTCCGTCCTCAGCCGTCGCTTCATGTGACTCCACGGAGTACCGGGCGCCGTCCAGGCACCTCGATTAGT
TCTCGAGCTTTTGGAGTACGTCGTCTTTAGGTTGGGGGGAGGGGTTTTATGCGATGGAGTTTCCCCACAC
TGAGTGGGTGGAGACTGAAGTTAGGCCAGCTTGGCACTTGATGTAATTCTCCTTGGAATTTGCCCTTTTT
GAGTTTGGATCTTGGTTCATTCTCAAGCCTCAGACAGTGGTTCAAAGTTTTTTTCTTCCATTTCAGGTGT
CGTGACGTACGGCCACCATGACCGAGTACAAGCCCACGGTGCGCCTCGCCACCCGCGACGACGTCCCCAG
GGCCGTACGCACCCTCGCCGCCGCGTTCGCCGACTACCCCGCCACGCGCCACACCGTCGATCCGGACCGC
CACATCGAGCGGGTCACCGAGCTGCAAGAACTCTTCCTCACGCGCGTCGGGCTCGACATCGGCAAGGTGT
GGGTCGCGGACGACGGCGCCGCCGTGGCGGTCTGGACCACGCCGGAGAGCGTCGAAGCGGGGGCGGTGTT
CGCCGAGATCGGCCCGCGCATGGCCGAGTTGAGCGGTTCCCGGCTGGCCGCGCAGCAACAGATGGAAGGC
CTCCTGGCGCCGCACCGGCCCAAGGAGCCCGCGTGGTTCCTGGCCACCGTCGGAGTCTCGCCCGACCACC
AGGGCAAGGGTCTGGGCAGCGCCGTCGTGCTCCCCGGAGTGGAGGCGGCCGAGCGCGCCGGGGTGCCCGC
CTTCCTGGAGACCTCCGCGCCCCGCAACCTCCCCTTCTACGAGCGGCTCGGCTTCACCGTCACCGCCGAC
GTCGAGGTGCCCGAAGGACCGCGCACCTGGTGCATGACCCGCAAGCCCGGTGCCTGAACGCGTTAAGTCG
ACAATCAACCTCTGGATTACAAAATTTGTGAAAGATTGACTGGTATTCTTAACTATGTTGCTCCTTTTAC
GCTATGTGGATACGCTGCTTTAATGCCTTTGTATCATGCTATTGCTTCCCGTATGGCTTTCATTTTCTCC
TCCTTGTATAAATCCTGGTTGCTGTCTCTTTATGAGGAGTTGTGGCCCGTTGTCAGGCAACGTGGCGTGG
TGTGCACTGTGTTTGCTGACGCAACCCCCACTGGTTGGGGCATTGCCACCACCTGTCAGCTCCTTTCCGG
GACTTTCGCTTTCCCCCTCCCTATTGCCACGGCGGAACTCATCGCCGCCTGCCTTGCCCGCTGCTGGACA
GGGGCTCGGCTGTTGGGCACTGACAATTCCGTGGTGTTGTCGGGGAAATCATCGTCCTTTCCTTGGCTGC
TCGCCTGTGTTGCCACCTGGATTCTGCGCGGGACGTCCTTCTGCTACGTCCCTTCGGCCCTCAATCCAGC
GGACCTTCCTTCCCGCGGCCTGCTGCCGGCTCTGCGGCCTCTTCCGCGTCTTCGCCTTCGCCCTCAGACG
AGTCGGATCTCCCTTTGGGCCGCCTCCCCGCGTCGACTTTAAGACCAATGACTTACAAGGCAGCTGTAGA
TCTTAGCCACTTTTTAAAAGAAAAGGGGGGACTGGAAGGGCTAATTCACTCCCAACGAAGACAAGATCTG
CTTTTTGCTTGTACTGGGTCTCTCTGGTTAGACCAGATCTGAGCCTGGGAGCTCTCTGGCTAACTAGGGA
ACCCACTGCTTAAGCCTCAATAAAGCTTGCCTTGAGTGCTTCAAGTAGTGTGTGCCCGTCTGTTGTGTGA
CTCTGGTAACTAGAGATCCCTCAGACCCTTTTAGTCAGTGTGGAAAATCTCTAGCAGTACGTATAGTAGT
TCATGTCATCTTATTATTCAGTATTTATAACTTGCAAAGAAATGAATATCAGAGAGTGAGAGGAACTTGT
TTATTGCAGCTTATAATGGTTACAAATAAAGCAATAGCATCACAAATTTCACAAATAAAGCATTTTTTTC
ACTGCATTCTAGTTGTGGTTTGTCCAAACTCATCAATGTATCTTATCATGTCTGGCTCTAGCTATCCCGC
CCCTAACTCCGCCCATCCCGCCCCTAACTCCGCCCAGTTCCGCCCATTCTCCGCCCCATGGCTGACTAAT
TTTTTTTATTTATGCAGAGGCCGAGGCCGCCTCGGCCTCTGAGCTATTCCAGAAGTAGTGAGGAGGCTTT
TTTGGAGGCCTAGGGACGTACCCAATTCGCCCTATAGTGAGTCGTATTACGCGCGCTCACTGGCCGTCGT
TTTACAACGTCGTGACTGGGAAAACCCTGGCGTTACCCAACTTAATCGCCTTGCAGCACATCCCCCTTTC
GCCAGCTGGCGTAATAGCGAAGAGGCCCGCACCGATCGCCCTTCCCAACAGTTGCGCAGCCTGAATGGCG
AATGGG
[124 nt withheld, positions 3367-3490]
C
[91 nt withheld, positions 3492-3582]
A
[49 nt withheld, positions 3584-3632]
CCTTTGACGTTGGAGTCCACGTTCTTT
[37 nt withheld, positions 3660-3696]
ACCCTATCTCGGTCTATTCTTTTGATTTATAAGGGATTTTGCCGATTTCGGCCTATTGGTTAAAAAATGA
GCTGATTTAACAAAAATTTAACGCGAATTTTAACAAAATATTAACGCTTACAATTTAGGTGGCACTTTTC
GGGGAAATGTGCGCGGAACCCCTATTTGTTTATTTTTCTAAATACATTCAAATATGTATCCGCTCATGAG
ACAATAACCCTGATAAATGCTTCAATAATATTGAAAAAGGAAGAGTATGAGTATTCAACATTTCCGTGTC
GCCCTTATTCCCTTTTTTGCGGCATTTTGCCTTCCTGTTTTTGCTCACCCAGAAACGCTGGTGAAAGTAA
AAGATGCTGAAGATCAGTTGGGTGCACGAGTGGGTTACATCGAACTGGATCTCAACAGCGGTAAGATCCT
TGAGAGTTTTCGCCCCGAAGAACGTTTTCCAATGATGAGCACTTTTAAAGTTCTGCTATGTGGCGCGGTA
TTATCCCGTATTGACGCCGGGCAAGAGCAACTCGGTCGCCGCATACACTATTCTCAGAATGACTTGGTTG
AGTACTCACCAGTCACAGAAAAGCATCTTACGGATGGCATGACAGTAAGAGAATTATGCAGTGCTGCCAT
AACCATGAGTGATAACACTGCGGCCAACTTACTTCTGACAACGATCGGAGGACCGAAGGAGCTAACCGCT
TTTTTGCACAACATGGGGGATCATGTAACTCGCCTTGATCGTTGGGAACCGGAGCTGAATGAAGCCATAC
CAAACGACGAGCGTGACACCACGATGCCTGTAGCAATGGCAACAACGTTGCGCAAACTATTAACTGGCGA
ACTACTTACTCTAGCTTCCCGGCAACAATTAATAGACTGGATGGAGGCGGATAAAGTTGCAGGACCACTT
CTGCGCTCGGCCCTTCCGGCTGGCTGGTTTATTGCTGATAAATCTGGAGCCGGTGAGCGTGGGTCTCGCG
GTATCATTGCAGCACTGGGGCCAGATGGTAAGCCCTCCCGTATCGTAGTTATCTACACGACGGGGAGTCA
GGCAACTATGGATGAACGAAATAGACAGATCGCTGAGATAGGTGCCTCACTGATTAAGCATTGGTAACTG
TCAGACCAAGTTTACTCATATATACTTTAGATTGATTTAAAACTTCATTTTTAATTTAAAAGGATCTAGG
TGAAGATCCTTTTTGATAATCTCATGACCAAAATCCCTTAACGTGAGTTTTCGTTCCACTGAGCGTCAGA
CCCCGTAGAAAAGATCAAAGGATCTTCTTGAGATCCTTTTTTTCTGCGCGTAATCTGCTGCTTGCAAACA
AAAAAACCACCGCTACCAGCGGTGGTTTGTTTGCCGGATCAAGAGCTACCAACTCTTTTTCCGAAGGTAA
CTGGCTTCAGCAGAGCGCAGATACCAAATACTGTTCTTCTAGTGTAGCCGTAGTTAGGCCACCACTTCAA
GAACTCTGTAGCACCGCCTACATACCTCGCTCTGCTAATCCTGTTACCAGTGGCTGCTGCCAGTGGCGAT
AAGTCGTGTCTTACCGGGTTGGACTCAAGACGATAGTTACCGGATAAGGCGCAGCGGTCGGGCTGAACGG
GGGGTTCGTGCACACAGCCCAGCTTGGAGCGAACGACCTACACCGAACTGAGATACCTACAGCGTGAGCT
ATGAGAAAGCGCCACGCTTCCCGAAGGGAGAAAGGCGGACAGGTATCCGGTAAGCGGCAGGGTCGGAACA
GGAGAGCGCACGAGGGAGCTTCCAGGGGGAAACGCCTGGTATCTTTATAGTCCTGTCGGGTTTCGCCACC
TCTGACTTGAGCGTCGATTTTTGTGATGCTCGTCAGGGGGGCGGAGCCTATGGAAAAACGCCAGCAACGC
GGCCTTTTTACGGTTCCTGGCCTTTTGCTGGCCTTTTGCTCACATGTTCTTTCCTGCGTTATCCCCTGAT
TCTGTGGATAACCGTATTACCGCCTTTGAGTGAGCTGATACCGCTCGCCGCAGCCGAACGACCGAGCGCA
GCGAGTCAGTGAGCGAGGAAGCGGAAGAGCGCCCAATACGCAAACCGCCTCTCCCCGCGCGTTGGCCGAT
TCATTAATGCAGCTGGCACGACAGGTTTCCCGACTGGAAAGCGGGCAGTGAGCGCAACGCAATTAATGTG
AGTTAGCTCACTCATTAGGCACCCCAGGCTTTACACTTTATGCTTCCGGCTCGTATGTTGTGTGGAATTG
TGAGCGGATAACAATTTCACACAGGAAACAGCTATGACCATGATTACGCCAAGCGCGCAATTAACCCTCA
CTAAAGGGAACAAAAGCTGGAGCTGCAAGCTTAATGTAGTCTTATGCAATACTCTTGTAGTCTTGCAACA
TGGTAACGATGAGTTAGCAACATGCCTTACAAGGAGAGAAAAAGCACCGTGCATGCCGATTGGTGGAAGT
AAGGTGGTACGATCGTGCCTTATTAGGAAGGCAACAGACGGGTCTGACATGGATTGGACGAACCACTGAA
TTGCCGCATTGCAGAGATATTGTATTTAAGTGCCTAGCTCGATACATAAACGGGTCTCTCTGGTTAGACC
AGATCTGAGCCTGGGAGCTCTCTGGCTAACTAGGGAACCCACTGCTTAAGCCTCAATAAAGCTTGCCTTG
AGTGCTTCAAGTAGTGTGTGCCCGTCTGTTGTGTGACTCTGGTAACTAGAGATCCCTCAGACCCTTTTAG
TCAGTGTGGAAAATCTCTAGCAGTGGCGCCCGAACAGGGACTTGAAAGCGAAAGGGAAACCAGAGGAGCT
CTCTCGACGCAGGACTCGGCTTGCTGAAGCGCGCACGGCAAGAGGCGAGGGGCGGCGACTGGTGAGTACG
CCAAAAATTTTGACTAGCGGAGGCTAGAAGGAGAGAGATGGGTGCGAGAGCGTCAGTATTAAGCGGGGGA
GAATTAGATCGCGATGGGAAAAAATTCGGTTAAGGCCAGGGGGAAAGAAAAAATATAAATTAAAACATAT
AGTATGGGCAAGCAGGGAGCTAGAACGATTCGCAGTTAATCCTGGCCTGTTAGAAACATCAGAAGGCTGT
AGACAAATACTGGGACAGCTACAACCATCCCTTCAGACAGGATCAGAAGAACTTAGATCATTATATAATA
CAGTAGCAACCCTCTATTGTGTGCATCAAAGGATAGAGATAAAAGACACCAAGGAAGCTTTAGACAAGAT
AGAGGAAGAGCAAAACAAAAGTAAGACCACCGCACAGCAAGCGGCCGCTGATCTTCAGACCTGGAGGAGG
AGATATGAGGGACAATTGGAGAAGTGAATTATATAAATATAAAGTAGTAAAAATTGAACCATTAGGAGTA
GCACCCACCAAGGCAAAGAGAAGAGTGGTGCAGAGAGAAAAAAGAGCAGTGGGAATAGGAGCTTTGTTCC
TTGGGTTCTTGGGAGCAGCAGGAAGCACTATGGGCGCAGCGTCAATGACGCTGACGGTACAGGCCAGACA
ATTATTGTCTGGTATAGTGCAGCAGCAGAACAATTTGCTGAGGGCTATTGAGGCGCAACAGCATCTGTTG
CAACTCACAGTCTGGGGCATCAAGCAGCTCCAGGCAAGAATCCTGGCTGTGGAAAGATACCTAAAGGATC
AACAGCTCCTGGGGATTTGGGGTTGCTCTGGAAAACTCATTTGCACCACTGCTGTGCCTTGGAATGCTAG
TTGGAGTAATAAATCTCTGGAACAGATTTGGAATCACACGACCTGGATGGAGTGGGACAGAGAAATTAAC
AATTACACAAGCTTAATACACTCCTTAATTGAAGAATCGCAAAACCAGCAAGAAAAGAATGAACAAGAAT
TATTGGAATTAGATAAATGGGCAAGTTTGTGGAATTGGTTTAACATAACAAATTGGCTGTGGTATATAAA
ATTATTCATAATGATAGTAGGAGGCTTGGTAGGTTTAAGAATAGTTTTTGCTGTACTTTCTATAGTGAAT
AGAGTTAGGCAGGGATATTCACCATTATCGTTTCAGACCCACCTCCCAACCCCGAGGGGACCCAGAGAGG
GCCTATTTCCCATGATTCCTTCATATTTGCATATACGATACAAGGCTGTTAGAGAGATAATTAGAATTAA
TTTGACTGTAAACACAAAGATATTAGTACAAAATACGTGACGTAGAAAGTAATAATTTCTTGGGTAGTTT
GCAGTTTTAAAATTATGTTTTAAAATGGACTATCATATGCTTACCGTAACTTGAAAGTATTTCGATTTCT
TGGCTTTATATATCTTGTGGAAAGGACGAAACACCGTCAGACTTAATAGTCCGCGTGTTTTAGAGCTAGA
AATAGCAAGTTAAAATAAGGCTAGTCCGTTATCAACTTGAAAAAGTGGCACCGAGTCGGTGCTTTTTTAA
GCTTGGCGTAACTAGATCTTGAGACAAATGGCAGTATTCATCCACAATTTTAAAAGAAAAGGGGGGATTG
GGGGGTACAGTGCAGGGGAAAGAATAGTAGACATAATAGCAACAGACATACAAACTAAAGAATTACAAAA
ACAAATTACAAAAATTCAAAATTTTCGGGTTTATTACAGGGACAGCAGAGATCCACTTTGGCGCCGGCTC
GAGGGGG
Features (pLannotate 1.2.2; 29 found; start..end, strand, type, name):
     14..80      +  CDS            small t antigen (fragment): SV40 (simian virus 40) small t antigen
    106..317     +  promoter       EF-1α core promoter: core promoter for human elongation factor EF-1α
    318..1256    +  intron         EF-1α intron A: intron upstream of the start codon of human EF-1α
   1278..1877    +  CDS            PuroR (fragment): puromycin N-acetyltransferase; pac from Streptomyces; confers resistance to puromycin
   1893..2481    +  misc_feature   WPRE: woodchuck hepatitis virus posttranscriptional regulatory element
   2532..2551    +  misc_feature   cPPT/CTS (fragment): central polypurine tract and central termination sequence of HIV-1
   2553..2786    +  LTR            3' LTR (ΔU3): self-inactivating 3' long terminal repeat (LTR) from HIV-1
   2864..2985    +  polyA_signal   SV40 poly(A) signal: SV40 polyadenylation signal
   3025..3160    +  rep_origin     SV40 ori: SV40 origin of replication
   3181..3199    -  promoter       T7 promoter: promoter for bacteriophage T7 RNA polymerase
   3207..3362    +  CDS            lacZα (fragment): LacZα fragment of β-galactosidase; lacZ fragment
   3367..3795    +  rep_origin     f1 ori (sequence partly withheld): f1 bacteriophage origin of replication; arrow indicates direction of (+) strand synthesis
   3848..3952    +  promoter       AmpR promoter: bla
   3953..4813    +  CDS            AmpR: β-lactamase; bla; confers resistance to ampicillin, carbenicillin, and related antibiotics
   4984..5572    +  rep_origin     ori: high-copy-number ColE1/pMB1/pBR322/pUC origin of replication
   5755..5847    +  CDS            lacI (fragment): lac repressor; lacI; The lac repressor binds to the lac operator to inhibit transcription in E. coli. This inhibition can be relieved by adding lactose or isopropyl-β-D-thiogalactopyranoside (IPTG).
   5860..5881    +  protein_bind   CAP binding site: CAP binding activates transcription in the presence of cAMP. E. coli catabolite activator protein
   5896..5926    +  promoter       lac promoter: promoter for the E. coli lac operon
   5934..5950    +  protein_bind   lac operator: The lac repressor binds to the lac operator to inhibit transcription in E. coli. This inhibition can be relieved by adding lactose or isopropyl-β-D-thiogalactopyranoside (IPTG). lac repressor encoded by lacI
   5995..6013    +  promoter       T3 promoter: promoter for bacteriophage T3 RNA polymerase
   6041..6267    +  promoter       RSV promoter: Rous sarcoma virus enhancer/promoter
   6268..6448    +  LTR            5' LTR (truncated): truncated 5' long terminal repeat (LTR) from HIV-1
   6495..6620    +  misc_feature   HIV-1 Ψ: packaging signal of human immunodeficiency virus type 1
   6604..6967    +  CDS            HIV-1 gag (fragment): gag protein from human immunodeficiency virus 1; gag
   7113..7346    +  misc_feature   RRE: The Rev response element (RRE) of HIV-1 allows for Rev-dependent mRNA export from the nucleus to the cytoplasm.
   7723..7749    +  CDS            Rev (fragment): human immunodeficiency virus 1 (HIV-1) Rev protein; rev; enhances nuclear export of unspliced and incompletely spliced viral mRNAs
   7753..7993    +  promoter       U6 promoter: RNA polymerase III promoter for human U6 snRNA
   8023..8098    +  misc_RNA       gRNA scaffold: guide RNA scaffold for the Streptococcus pyogenes CRISPR/Cas9 system
   8154..8271    +  misc_feature   cPPT/CTS: central polypurine tract and central termination sequence of HIV-1
