[The description below was written by a language model from this plasmid's Addgene catalogue record and pLannotate feature annotations shown in this document.]
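Description:
KIT gRNA (BRDN0001146014) is a third-generation lentiviral guide RNA plasmid built on the lentiGuide-Puro backbone and designed to target the human KIT gene (also known as c-Kit, CD117 or SCFR), a receptor tyrosine kinase. It is one clone from a human kinome gRNA collection. In bacteria it is maintained as a high-copy plasmid through a ColE1/pUC-type origin and selected with ampicillin via the β-lactamase gene. The backbone also carries an f1 origin, an SV40 origin and poly(A) signal, and remnants of lac and phage T7/T3 promoter sequences.

The lentiviral genome is driven by an RSV promoter fused to a truncated HIV-1 5' LTR, which makes transcription Tat-independent. It is followed by the Ψ packaging signal with a partial gag fragment, the Rev response element for Rev-dependent nuclear export, a cPPT/CTS element, and a self-inactivating ΔU3 3' LTR. Within this transfer cassette, a human U6 RNA polymerase III promoter drives the KIT-specific spacer joined to the Streptococcus pyogenes Cas9 gRNA scaffold. Downstream, the EF-1α core promoter with its intron A expresses puromycin N-acetyltransferase, allowing puromycin selection of transduced mammalian cells, and a WPRE enhances transcript expression.

The plasmid does not encode Cas9, so it must be used with a separate Cas9 expression vector or in cells that already express Cas9. After packaging with helper plasmids and transduction, it provides stable guide expression for CRISPR-mediated disruption of KIT in human cells.
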