Addgene plasmid #77561: KIT gRNA (BRDN0001146014)
Purpose: 3rd generation lentiviral gRNA plasmid targeting human KIT
Depositing lab: John Doench & David Root. Depositing organization: Broad Institute. Publication: Optimized sgRNA design to maximize activity and minimize off-target effects of CRISPR-Cas9. Doench JG, Fusi N, Sullender M, Hegde M, Vaimberg EW, Donovan KF, Smith I, Tothova Z, Wilen C, Orchard R, Virgin HW, Listgarten J, Root DE. Nat Biotechnol. 2016 Jan 18. doi: 10.1038/nbt.3437. PubMed 26780180.
Backbone
  Vector backbone: lentiGuide-Puro
  Backbone manufacturer: Zhang Lab (Addgene plasmid # 52963)
  Vector type: Mammalian Expression, Lentiviral, CRISPR
  Selectable markers: Puromycin
Growth in bacteria
  Bacterial resistance: Ampicillin, 100 μg/mL
  Growth temperature: 37°C
  Growth strain: DH5alpha
  Copy number: High Copy
Gene/Insert
  Gene/Insert name: KIT (alt names: KIT; NM_000222.2)
  gRNA/shRNA sequence: TCAGACTTAATAGTCCGCGT
  Species: H. sapiens (human)
  Entrez Gene: KIT (a.k.a. C-Kit, CD117, MASTC, PBT, SCFR)
  Promoter: hU6
  Cloning method: Unknown
  Sequencing primers: 5′ U6-F; 3′ pS2-R
Terms and licenses: Academic/Nonprofit Terms; Industry Terms: Not Available to Industry
Depositor comments: The gRNA was designed to target the following Genbank reference sequence(s): NM_000222.2,NM_001093772.1. Note that this plasmid does NOT contain Cas9. It should be used in conjunction with lentiCas9-Blast (Addgene #52962) or otherwise with cell lines already expressing Cas9. Browse the full kinome gRNA library at http://www.addgene.org/pooled-library/broadgpp-human-kinome/ or visit http://www.broadinstitute.org/rnai/public/ for detailed protocols and information.
How to cite: KIT gRNA (BRDN0001146014) was a gift from John Doench & David Root (Addgene plasmid # 77561 ; http://n2t.net/addgene:77561 ; RRID:Addgene_77561)
