>Addgene plasmid #77561 | KIT gRNA (BRDN0001146014) | depositor partial sequence | sequence record 145021 | Target Sequence
TCAGACTTAATAGTCCGCGT
