>Addgene plasmid #77561 | KIT gRNA (BRDN0001146014) | addgene partial sequence | sequence record 187999 | hU6-F
AGAAAGTAATAATTTCTTGGGTAGTTTGCAGTTTTAAAATTATGTTTTAAAATGGACTATCATATGCTTA
CCGTAACTTGAAAGTATTTCGATTTCTTGGCTTTATATATCTTGTGGAAAGGACGAAACACCGTCAGACT
TAATAGTCCGCGTGTTTTAGAGCTAGAAATAGCAAGTTAAAATAAGGCTAGTCCGTTATCAACTTGAAAA
AGTGGCACCGAGTCGGTGCTTTTTTAAGCTTGGCGTAACTAGATCTTGAGACAAATGGCAGTATTCATCC
ACAATTTTAAAAGAAAAGGGGGGATTGGGGGGTACAGTGCAGGGGAAAGAATAGTAGACATAATAGCAAC
AGACATACAAACTAAAGAATTACAAAAACAAATTACAAAAATTCAAAATTTTCGGGTTTATTACAGGGAC
AGCAGAGATCCACTTTGGCGCCGGCTCGAGGGGGCCCGGGTGCAAAGATGGATAAAGTTTTAAACAGAGA
GGAATCTTTGCAGCTAATGGACCTTCTAGGTCTTGAAAGGAGTGGGAATTGGCTCCGGTGCCCGTCAGTG
GGCAGAGCGC
